Addgene plasmid #174876: pLR5-CAG-42B3mutAC2(Ser2ph)-SNAP
Purpose: PiggyBac transposon vector for expression of RNAPII Ser2ph mintbody
Depositing lab: Hiroshi Ochiai. Depositing organization: Hiroshima University. Publication: STREAMING-tag system reveals spatiotemporal relationships between transcriptional regulatory factors and transcriptional activity. Ohishi H, Shimada S, Uchino S, Li J, Sato Y, Shintani M, Owada H, Ohkawa Y, Pertsinidis A, Yamamoto T, Kimura H, Ochiai H. Nat Commun. 2022 Dec 20;13(1):7672. doi: 10.1038/s41467-022-35286-2. PubMed 36539402.
Backbone
  Vector backbone: pPB-LR5
  Total vector size (bp): 8835
  Vector type: Mammalian Expression ; piggyBac vector
  Selectable markers: Neomycin (select with G418)
Growth in bacteria
  Bacterial resistance: Ampicillin, 100 μg/mL
  Growth temperature: 37°C
  Growth strain: DH5alpha
  Copy number: High Copy
Gene/Insert
  Gene/Insert name: RNAPII Ser2ph mintbody-SNAP
  Species: Synthetic
Terms and licenses: Academic/Nonprofit Terms; Industry Terms: Not Available to Industry
How to cite: pLR5-CAG-42B3mutAC2(Ser2ph)-SNAP was a gift from Hiroshi Ochiai (Addgene plasmid # 174876 ; http://n2t.net/addgene:174876 ; RRID:Addgene_174876)
