[The description below was written by a language model from this plasmid's Addgene catalogue record and pLannotate feature annotations shown in this document.]
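Description:
pLR5-CAG-42B3mutAC2(Ser2ph)-SNAP is an 8,835 bp mammalian expression plasmid built on the pPB-LR5 piggyBac transposon backbone. It is designed to deliver a genetically encoded probe for the Ser2-phosphorylated form of RNA polymerase II. In E. coli it is maintained at high copy through a ColE1/pUC-type origin and selected with ampicillin via the β-lactamase gene. An f1 origin and remnants of a lacZα/lac promoter cloning region with flanking T7 and T3 promoters reflect a phagemid-style ancestry. The piggyBac terminal repeats implied by the backbone are not called out in the automated annotation, so their exact positions are not given in the record.

The payload is driven by the CAG promoter, annotated as the CMV enhancer, the chicken β-actin promoter and a chimeric β-actin/β-globin intron. The open reading frame contains mouse immunoglobulin heavy-chain and lambda light-chain variable domains. This matches a single-chain variable fragment, the antigen-binding core of a mintbody (modification-specific intracellular antibody). The scFv is joined to a SNAP-tag, which can be covalently labelled with benzylguanine-conjugated dyes. The short "Jred" hit between the scFv and the SNAP-tag, and the brief HIV LTR hit upstream, are probably incidental matches to linker or junction sequence.

Downstream, a second intron, an EMCV IRES and the NeoR/KanR gene ending in SV40 polyadenylation signals put G418 resistance on the same transcript as the probe. Co-delivery with piggyBac transposase would allow genomic integration and selection of stable cell lines. Such lines can be used for live-cell imaging of elongating, Ser2-phosphorylated RNA polymerase II.
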