Features (pLannotate 1.2.2; 26 found; start..end, strand, type, name):
     30..458     -  rep_origin     f1 ori (sequence partly withheld): f1 bacteriophage origin of replication; arrow indicates direction of (+) strand synthesis
    463..618     -  CDS            lacZα (fragment): LacZα fragment of β-galactosidase; lacZ fragment
    626..644     +  promoter       T7 promoter: promoter for bacteriophage T7 RNA polymerase
   1054..1357    +  enhancer       CMV enhancer: human cytomegalovirus immediate early enhancer
   1359..1636    +  promoter       chicken β-actin promoter: No description available
   1637..2653    +  intron         chimeric intron: chimera between introns from chicken β-actin and rabbit β-globin
   2702..2735    +  LTR            5' LTR (truncated) (fragment): truncated 5' long terminal repeat (LTR) from HIV-1
   2751..2769    +  promoter       T7 promoter: promoter for bacteriophage T7 RNA polymerase
   2824..3117    +  CDS            HVM56_MOUSE: Experimental evidence at protein level: Swiss-Prot protein existence level 1. From Mus musculus (Mouse).
   3211..3540    +  CDS            LV1C_MOUSE: Experimental evidence at protein level: Swiss-Prot protein existence level 1. From Mus musculus (Mouse).
   3581..3637    +  CDS            Jred (fragment): Jred is a basic (constitutively fluorescent) red fluorescent protein published in 2004, derived from Anthoathecata. It has low acid sensitivity.
   3655..4200    +  CDS            SNAP-tag®: human O6-alkylguanine-DNA-alkyltransferase variant that forms covalent bonds with benzylguanine derivatives fast-reacting variant, optimized for mammalian expression
   4311..4540    +  intron         chimeric intron: chimera between introns from adenovirus and immunoglobulin heavy chain genes
   4724..5186    +  misc_feature   IRES: internal ribosome entry site (IRES) of the encephalomyocarditis virus (EMCV)
   5222..6025    +  CDS            NeoR/KanR: aminoglycoside phosphotransferase from Tn5; aph(3')-II (or nptII); confers resistance to neomycin, kanamycin, and G418 (Geneticin®)
   6048..6132    +  CDS            large T antigen (fragment): large T antigen from SV40 (simian virus 40)
   6155..6276    +  polyA_signal   SV40 poly(A) signal: SV40 polyadenylation signal
   6287..6338    +  polyA_signal   SV40 poly(A) signal (fragment): SV40 polyadenylation signal
   6647..6665    -  promoter       T3 promoter: promoter for bacteriophage T3 RNA polymerase
   6710..6726    -  protein_bind   lac operator: The lac repressor binds to the lac operator to inhibit transcription in E. coli. This inhibition can be relieved by adding lactose or isopropyl-β-D-thiogalactopyranoside (IPTG). lac repressor encoded by lacI
   6734..6764    -  promoter       lac promoter: promoter for the E. coli lac operon
   6779..6800    -  protein_bind   CAP binding site: CAP binding activates transcription in the presence of cAMP. E. coli catabolite activator protein
   6813..6905    -  CDS            lacI (fragment): lac repressor; lacI; The lac repressor binds to the lac operator to inhibit transcription in E. coli. This inhibition can be relieved by adding lactose or isopropyl-β-D-thiogalactopyranoside (IPTG).
   7088..7676    -  rep_origin     ori: high-copy-number ColE1/pMB1/pBR322/pUC origin of replication
   7847..8707    -  CDS            AmpR: β-lactamase; bla; confers resistance to ampicillin, carbenicillin, and related antibiotics
   8708..8812    -  promoter       AmpR promoter: bla
>Addgene plasmid #174876 | pLR5-CAG-42B3mutAC2(Ser2ph)-SNAP | addgene full sequence | sequence record 345212 | Addgene NGS Result
CTAAATTGTAAGCGTTAATATTTTGTTAAAATTCGCGTTAAATTTTTGTTAAATCAGCTCATTTTTTAAC
CAATAGGCCGAAATCGGCAAAATCCCTTATAAATCAAAAGAATAGACCGAGATAGGGT
[37 nt withheld, positions 129-165]
AAAGAACGTGGACTCCAACGTCAAAGG
[49 nt withheld, positions 193-241]
T
[91 nt withheld, positions 243-333]
G
[124 nt withheld, positions 335-458]
CCCATTCGCCATTCAGGCTGCGCAACTGTTGGGAAGGGCGATCGGTGCGGGCCTCTTCGCTATTACGCCA
GCTGGCGAAAGGGGGATGTGCTGCAAGGCGATTAAGTTGGGTAACGCCAGGGTTTTCCCAGTCACGACGT
TGTAAAACGACGGCCAGTGAGCGCGCGTAATACGACTCACTATAGGGCGAATTGGGGCGCGCCATTCTAG
ATTAACCCTAGAAAGATAGTCTGCGTAAAATTGACGCATGCATTCTTGAAATATTGCTCTCTCTTTCTAA
ATAGCGCGAATCCGTCGCTGTGCATTTAGGACATCTCAGTCGCCGCTTGGAGCTCCCGTGAGGCGTGCTT
GTCAATGCGGTAAGTGTCACTGATTTTGAACTATAACGACCGCGTGAGTCAAAATGACGCATGATTATCT
TTTACGTGACTTTTAAGATTTAACTCATACGATAATTATATTGTTATTTCATGTTCTACTTACGTGATAA
CTTATTATATATATATTTTCTTGTTATAGATATCAACTAGAATGCTAGTTATTAATAGTAATCAATTACG
GGGTCATTAGTTCATAGCCCATATATGGAGTTCCGCGTTACATAACTTACGGTAAATGGCCCGCCTGGCT
GACCGCCCAACGACCCCCGCCCATTGACGTCAATAATGACGTATGTTCCCATAGTAACGCCAATAGGGAC
TTTCCATTGACGTCAATGGGTGGAGTATTTACGGTAAACTGCCCACTTGGCAGTACATCAAGTGTATCAT
ATGCCAAGTACGCCCCCTATTGACGTCAATGACGGTAAATGGCCCGCCTGGCATTATGCCCAGTACATGA
CCTTATGGGACTTTCCTACTTGGCAGTACATCTACGTATTAGTCATCGCTATTACCATGGTCGAGGTGAG
CCCCACGTTCTGCTTCACTCTCCCCATCTCCCCCCCCTCCCCACCCCCAATTTTGTATTTATTTATTTTT
TAATTATTTTGTGCAGCGATGGGGGCGGGGGGGGGGGGGGGGGGGGCGCCGGGGGGGGGGGGGGGGGGGG
GGGGGGGGGGSGGGGSGRGGCGGAGAGGTGCGGCGGCAGCCAATCAGAGCGGCGCGCTCCGAAAGTTTCC
TTTTATGGCGAGGCGGCGGCGGCGGCGGCCCTATAAAAAGCGAAGCGCGCGGCGGGCGGGAGTCGCTGCG
CGCTGCCTTCGCCCCGTGCCCCGCTCCGCCGCCGCCTCGCGCCGCCCGCCCCGGCTCTGACTGACCGCGT
TACTCCCACAGGTGAGCGGGCGGGACGGCCCTTCTCCTCCGGGCTGTAATTAGCGCTTGGTTTAATGACG
GCTTGTTTCTTTTCTGTGGCTGCGTGAAAGCCTTGAGGGGCTCCGGGAGGGCCCTTTGTGCGGGGGGAGC
GGCTCGGGGGGTGCGTGCGTGTGTGTGTGCGTGGGGAGCGCCGCGTGCGGCTCCGCGCTGCCCGGCGGCT
GTGAGCGCTGCGGGCGCGGCGCGGGGCTTTGTGCGCTCCGCAGTGTGCGCGAGGGGAGCGCGGCCGGGGG
CGGTGCCCCGCGGTGCGGGGGGGGCTGCGAGGGGAACAAAGGCTGCGTGCGGGGTGTGTGCGTGGGGGGG
TGAGCAGGGGGTGTGGGCGCGTCGGTCGGGCTGCAACCCCCCCTGCACCCCCCTCCCCGAGTTGCTGAGC
ACGGCCCGGCTTCGGGTGCGGGGCTCCGTACGGGGCGTGGCGCGGGGCTCGCCGTGCCGGGCGGGGGGTG
GCGGCAGGTGGGGGTGCCGGGCGGGGCGGGGCCGCCTCGGGCCGGGGAGGGCTCGGGGGAGGGGCGCGGC
GGCCCCCGGAGCGCCGGCGGCTGTCGAGGCGCGGCGAGCCGCAGCCATTGCCTTTTATGGTAATCGTGCG
AGAGGGCGCAGGGACTTCCTTTGTCCCAAATCTGTGCGGAGCCGAAATCTGGGAGGCGCCGCCGCACCCC
CTCTAGCGGGCGCGGGGCGAAGCGGTGCGGCGCCGGCAGGAAGGAAATGGGCGGGGAGGGCCTTCGTGCG
TCGCCGCGCCGCCGTCCCCTTCTCCCTCTCCAGCCTCGGGGCTGTCCGCGGGGGGACGGCTGCCTTCGGG
GGGGACGGGGCAGGGCGGGGTTCGGCTTCTGGCGTGTGACCGGCGGCTCTAGAGCCTCTGCTAACCATGT
TCATGCCTTCTTCTTTTTCCTACAGCTCCTGGGCAACGTGCTGGTTATTGTGCTGTCTCATCATTTTGGC
AAAGAGCTCTCTGGCTAACTAGAGAACCCACTGCTTACTGGCTTATCGAAATTAATACGACTCACTATAG
GGAGACCCAAGCTTGGTATCGACCTCGGATCGTCGCTAGCGATATCATGGGCGCCGAAGTGCAGCTGGTG
GAGTCTGGGGGAGGCTTAGTGAAGCCTGGAGGGTCCCTGAAACTCTCCTGTGCAGCCTCTGGATTCACTT
TCAGTAGCTTTGCCATGTCTTGGGTTCGCCAGACTCCGGAGAAGAGGCTGGAGTGGGTCGCAACCATTAG
TAGAAGTGGTAGTTACACCTACTATTCAGACAGTGTGAAGGGTCGATTCACCATCTCCAGAGACAATGCC
AAGAACACCCTGTACCTGCAAATGAGCAGTCTGAGGTCTGAGGACACGGCCGTCTATTACTGTGCAAGAG
ACCCCTTCGATGTCTGGGGCGCAGGGACCACGGTCACCGTCTCCTCAGGTGGAGGCGGTTCAGGCGGAGG
TGGCTCTGGCGGTGGCGGATCGCAGGCTGTTGTGACTCAGGAATCTGCACTCACCACATCACCTGGTGAA
ACAGTCACACTCACTTGTCGCTCAAGTACTGGGGCTGTTACAACTAGTAACTATGCCAACTGGGTCCAAG
AAAAACCAGATCATTTATTCACTGGTCTAATAGGTGGTACCAACAACCGAGCTCCAGGTGTTCCTGCCAG
ATTCTCAGGCTCCCTGATTGGAGACAAGGCTGCCCTCACCATCACAGGGGCACAGACTGAGGATGAGGCA
ATATATTTCTGTGCTCTATGGTACAGCAACCTTTGGGTGTTCGGTGGAGGAACCAAACTGACTGTCCTAG
GCCAGCCCAAGGCGGATCCAGATCCCGCCACCATTGTACAAGAGCGGCCTGAGGAGCAGAGCCCAGGCGA
GCAACAGCGCCGTGGACGCCACCATGGGCGATCGCATGAATTCACCATGGACAAAGACTGCGAAATGAAG
CGCACCACCCTGGATAGCCCTCTGGGCAAGCTGGAACTGTCTGGGTGCGAACAGGGCCTGCACCGTATCA
TCTTCCTGGGCAAAGGAACATCTGCCGCCGACGCCGTGGAAGTGCCTGCCCCAGCCGCCGTGCTGGGCGG
ACCAGAGCCACTGATGCAGGCCACCGCCTGGCTCAACGCCTACTTTCACCAGCCTGAGGCCATCGAGGAG
TTCCCTGTGCCAGCCCTGCACCACCCAGTGTTCCAGCAGGAGAGCTTTACCCGCCAGGTGCTGTGGAAAC
TGCTGAAAGTGGTGAAGTTCGGAGAGGTCATCAGCTACAGCCACCTGGCCGCCCTGGCCGGCAATCCCGC
CGCCACCGCCGCCGTGAAAACCGCCCTGAGCGGAAATCCCGTGCCCATTCTGATCCCCTGCCACCGGGTG
GTGCAGGGCGACCTGGACGTGGGGGGCTACGAGGGCGGGCTCGCCGTGAAAGAGTGGCTGCTGGCCCACG
AGGGCCACAGACTGGGCAAGCCTGGGCTGGGTCCTGCAGGCGGATCCGCGTTTAAACTCGAGGTTAATTA
ATGAGCGGCCGCATAGATAACTGATCCAGTGTGCTGGAATTAATTCGCTGTCTGCGAGGGCCAGCTGTTG
GGGTGAGTACTCCCTCTCAAAAGCGGGCATGACTTCTGCGCTAAGATTGTCAGTTTCCAAAAACGAGGAG
GATTTGATATTCACCTGGCCCGCGGTGATGCCTTTGAGGGTGGCCGCGTCCATCTGGTCAGAAAAGACAA
TCTTTTTGTTGTCAAGCTTGAGGTGTGGCAGGCTTGAGATCTGGCCATACACTTGAGTGACAATGACATC
CACTTTGCCTTTCTCTCCACAGGTGTCCACTCCCAGGTCCAACTGCAGGTCGAGCATGCATCTAGGGCGG
CCAATTCCGCCCCTCTCCCCCCCCCCCCTCTCCCTCCCCCCCCCCTAACGTTACTGGCCGAAGCCGCTTG
GAATAAGGCCGGTGTGCGTTTGTCTATATGTTATTTTCCACCATATTGCCGTCTTTTGGCAATGTGAGGG
CCCGGAAACCTGGCCCTGTCTTCTTGACGAGCATTCCTAGGGGTCTTTCCCCTCTCGCCAAAGGAATGCA
AGGTCTGTTGAATGTCGTGAAGGAAGCAGTTCCTCTGGAAGCTTCTTGAAGACAAACAACGTCTGTAGCG
ACCCTTTGCAGGCAGCGGAACCCCCCACCTGGCGACAGGTGCCTCTGCGGCCAAAAGCCACGTGTATAAG
ATACACCTGCAAAGGCGGCACAACCCCAGTGCCACGTTGTGAGTTGGATAGTTGTGGAAAGAGTCAAATG
GCTCTCCTCAAGCGTATTCAACAAGGGGCTGAAGGATGCCCAGAAGGTACCCCATTGTATGGGATCTGAT
CTGGGGCCTCGGTGCACATGCTTTACATGTGTTTAGTCGAGGTTAAAAAAACGTCTAGGCCCCCCGAACC
ACGGGGACGTGGTTTTCCTTTGAAAAACACGATGATAAGCTTGCCACAACCCGGGATAATTCCTGCAGCC
AATATGGGATCGGCCATTGAACAAGATGGATTGCACGCAGGTTCTCCGGCCGCTTGGGTGGAGAGGCTAT
TCGGCTATGACTGGGCACAACAGACAATCGGCTGCTCTGATGCCGCCGTGTTCCGGCTGTCAGCGCAGGG
GCGCCCGGTTCTTTTTGTCAAGACCGACCTGTCCGGTGCCCTGAATGAACTGCAGGACGAGGCAGCGCGG
CTATCGTGGCTGGCCACGACGGGCGTTCCTTGCGCAGCTGTGCTCGACGTTGTCACTGAAGCGGGAAGGG
ACTGGCTGCTATTGGGCGAAGTGCCGGGGCAGGATCTCCTGTCATCTCACCTTGCTCCTGCCGAGAAAGT
ATCCATCATGGCTGATGCAATGCGGCGGCTGCATACGCTTGATCCGGCTACCTGCCCATTCGACCACCAA
GCGAAACATCGCATCGAGCGAGCACGTACTCGGATGGAAGCCGGTCTTGTCGATCAGGATGATCTGGACG
AAGAGCATCAGGGGCTCGCGCCAGCCGAACTGTTCGCCAGGCTCAAGGCGCGCATGCCCGACGGCGATGA
TCTCGTCGTGACCCATGGCGATGCCTGCTTGCCGAATATCATGGTGGAAAATGGCCGCTTTTCTGGATTC
ATCGACTGTGGCCGGCTGGGTGTGGCGGACCGCTATCAGGACATAGCGTTGGCTACCCGTGATATTGCTG
AAGAGCTTGGCGGCGAATGGGCTGACCGCTTCCTCGTGCTTTACGGTATCGCCGCTCCCGATTCGCAGCG
CATCGCCTTCTATCGCCTTCTTGACGAGTTCTTCTGAGGGGATCAATTCTCTAGATAACTGATCATAATC
AGCCATACCACATTTGTAGAGGTTTTACTTGCTTTAAAAAACCTCCCACACCTCCCCCTGAACCTGAAAC
ATAAAATGAATGCAATTGTTGTTGTTAACTTGTTTATTGCAGCTTATAATGGTTACAAATAAAGCAATAG
CATCACAAATTTCACAAATAAAGCATTTTTTTCACTGCATTCTAGTTGTGGTTTGTCCAAACTCATCAAT
GTATCTTAACGCGTCGAGTGCATTCTAGTTGTGGTTTGTCCAAACTCATCAATGTATCTTATCATGTCTG
TATACCGTCGACATACTAGTTAAAAGTTTTGTTACTTTATAGAAGAAATTTTGAGTTTTTGTTTTTTTTT
AATAAATAAATAAACATAAATAAATTGTTTGTTGAATTTATTATTAGTATGTAAGTGTAAATATAATAAA
ACTTAATATCTATTCAAATTAATAAATAAACCTCGATATACAGACCGATAAAACACATGCGTCAATTTTA
CGCATGATTATCTTTAACGTACGTCACAATATGATTATCTTTCTAGGGTTAATCTAGTATACGCGTATGC
GGCCGCTTAATTAATCCAGCTTTTGTTCCCTTTAGTGAGGGTTAATTGCGCGCTTGGCGTAATCATGGTC
ATAGCTGTTTCCTGTGTGAAATTGTTATCCGCTCACAATTCCACACAACATACGAGCCGGAAGCATAAAG
TGTAAAGCCTGGGGTGCCTAATGAGTGAGCTAACTCACATTAATTGCGTTGCGCTCACTGCCCGCTTTCC
AGTCGGGAAACCTGTCGTGCCAGCTGCATTAATGAATCGGCCAACGCGCGGGGAGAGGCGGTTTGCGTAT
TGGGCGCTCTTCCGCTTCCTCGCTCACTGACTCGCTGCGCTCGGTCGTTCGGCTGCGGCGAGCGGTATCA
GCTCACTCAAAGGCGGTAATACGGTTATCCACAGAATCAGGGGATAACGCAGGAAAGAACATGTGAGCAA
AAGGCCAGCAAAAGGCCAGGAACCGTAAAAAGGCCGCGTTGCTGGCGTTTTTCCATAGGCTCCGCCCCCC
TGACGAGCATCACAAAAATCGACGCTCAAGTCAGAGGTGGCGAAACCCGACAGGACTATAAAGATACCAG
GCGTTTCCCCCTGGAAGCTCCCTCGTGCGCTCTCCTGTTCCGACCCTGCCGCTTACCGGATACCTGTCCG
CCTTTCTCCCTTCGGGAAGCGTGGCGCTTTCTCATAGCTCACGCTGTAGGTATCTCAGTTCGGTGTAGGT
CGTTCGCTCCAAGCTGGGCTGTGTGCACGAACCCCCCGTTCAGCCCGACCGCTGCGCCTTATCCGGTAAC
TATCGTCTTGAGTCCAACCCGGTAAGACACGACTTATCGCCACTGGCAGCAGCCACTGGTAACAGGATTA
GCAGAGCGAGGTATGTAGGCGGTGCTACAGAGTTCTTGAAGTGGTGGCCTAACTACGGCTACACTAGAAG
AACAGTATTTGGTATCTGCGCTCTGCTGAAGCCAGTTACCTTCGGAAAAAGAGTTGGTAGCTCTTGATCC
GGCAAACAAACCACCGCTGGTAGCGGTGGTTTTTTTGTTTGCAAGCAGCAGATTACGCGCAGAAAAAAAG
GATCTCAAGAAGATCCTTTGATCTTTTCTACGGGGTCTGACGCTCAGTGGAACGAAAACTCACGTTAAGG
GATTTTGGTCATGAGATTATCAAAAAGGATCTTCACCTAGATCCTTTTAAATTAAAAATGAAGTTTTAAA
TCAATCTAAAGTATATATGAGTAAACTTGGTCTGACAGTTACCAATGCTTAATCAGTGAGGCACCTATCT
CAGCGATCTGTCTATTTCGTTCATCCATAGTTGCCTGACTCCCCGTCGTGTAGATAACTACGATACGGGA
GGGCTTACCATCTGGCCCCAGTGCTGCAATGATACCGCGAGACCCACGCTCACCGGCTCCAGATTTATCA
GCAATAAACCAGCCAGCCGGAAGGGCCGAGCGCAGAAGTGGTCCTGCAACTTTATCCGCCTCCATCCAGT
CTATTAATTGTTGCCGGGAAGCTAGAGTAAGTAGTTCGCCAGTTAATAGTTTGCGCAACGTTGTTGCCAT
TGCTACAGGCATCGTGGTGTCACGCTCGTCGTTTGGTATGGCTTCATTCAGCTCCGGTTCCCAACGATCA
AGGCGAGTTACATGATCCCCCATGTTGTGCAAAAAAGCGGTTAGCTCCTTCGGTCCTCCGATCGTTGTCA
GAAGTAAGTTGGCCGCAGTGTTATCACTCATGGTTATGGCAGCACTGCATAATTCTCTTACTGTCATGCC
ATCCGTAAGATGCTTTTCTGTGACTGGTGAGTACTCAACCAAGTCATTCTGAGAATAGTGTATGCGGCGA
CCGAGTTGCTCTTGCCCGGCGTCAATACGGGATAATACCGCGCCACATAGCAGAACTTTAAAAGTGCTCA
TCATTGGAAAACGTTCTTCGGGGCGAAAACTCTCAAGGATCTTACCGCTGTTGAGATCCAGTTCGATGTA
ACCCACTCGTGCACCCAACTGATCTTCAGCATCTTTTACTTTCACCAGCGTTTCTGGGTGAGCAAAAACA
GGAAGGCAAAATGCCGCAAAAAAGGGAATAAGGGCGACACGGAAATGTTGAATACTCATACTCTTCCTTT
TTCAATATTATTGAAGCATTTATCAGGGTTATTGTCTCATGAGCGGATACATATTTGAATGTATTTAGAA
AAATAAACAAATAGGGGTTCCGCGCACATTTCCCCGAAAAGTGCCAC
